Addgene plasmid #186406: PDEST-pSP172BSSPE-pFOGc::RfA-HA
Purpose: (Empty Backbone) Destination vector for ascidian transgenesis by electroporation of a Gateway-cloned fusion of a gene of interest with a C-ter HA tag under control of the pFOG ectodermal regulatory sequence.
Depositing lab: Patrick Lemaire. Depositing organization: CNRS UMR 5237, Centre de Recherche en Biologie cellulaire de Montpellier. Publication: A multicassette Gateway vector set for high throughput and comparative analyses in ciona and vertebrate embryos. Roure A, Rothbacher U, Robin F, Kalmar E, Ferone G, Lamy C, Missero C, Mueller F, Lemaire P. PLoS One. 2007. 2(9):e916. 10.1371/journal.pone.0000916 PubMed 17878951.
Backbone
  Vector backbone: pDEST-pSP172BSSPE-Swa1::RfA-HA
  Backbone manufacturer: PMID: 17878951
  Vector type: Gateway destination vector
  Selectable markers: ccdB gene
Growth in bacteria
  Bacterial resistance: Chloramphenicol and Ampicillin, 25 & 100 μg/mL
  Growth temperature: 37°C
  Growth strain: ccdB Survival
  Copy number: High Copy
Gene/Insert
  Gene/Insert name: None
Terms and licenses: Academic/Nonprofit Terms; Industry Terms: Not Available to Industry
Depositor comments: Gateway destination vector for electroporation experiments. Backbone was modified by insertion of C terminal HA tag at SwaI restriction site. Erroneously annotated in the article PMID 17878951 as pSP72BSSPE-pFOG::RfA-HA
How to cite: PDEST-pSP172BSSPE-pFOGc::RfA-HA was a gift from Patrick Lemaire (Addgene plasmid # 186406 ; http://n2t.net/addgene:186406 ; RRID:Addgene_186406)
