[The description below was written by a language model from this plasmid's Addgene catalogue record and pLannotate feature annotations shown in this document.]
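Description:
PDEST-pSP172BSSPE-pFOGc::RfA-HA is an empty Gateway destination vector built for transient transgenesis of ascidian embryos by electroporation. It derives from the pDEST-pSP172BSSPE-Swa1::RfA-HA backbone, a small pSP-type plasmid carrying a high-copy ColE1/pUC-family origin and an ampicillin resistance gene with its own promoter, along with flanking SP6 and T7 phage promoters and remnants of a multiple cloning site. The sequenced record is about 5.3 kb. Because the Gateway cassette encodes the gyrase poison CcdB, the unrecombined vector is propagated in a ccdB-tolerant strain under combined chloramphenicol and ampicillin selection.

The functional core is reading-frame cassette A (RfA): attR1 and attR2 sites flanking a chloramphenicol acetyltransferase gene and ccdB (with a ccdA fragment). An LR reaction with an entry clone replaces this cassette with the gene of interest, and loss of ccdB provides negative selection against unreacted vector in standard strains. According to the catalogue entry, the pFOG ectodermal regulatory sequence lies upstream of the cassette and a C-terminal HA epitope tag follows it, so the recombined open reading frame is expressed as an HA-tagged fusion in the embryonic ectoderm. Neither the pFOG element nor the HA tag was picked up by the automated annotation; the unannotated stretch between the cloning-site remnant and attR1 is a plausible position for the driver, but the table does not confirm it. An SV40 polyadenylation signal downstream of attR2, preceded by a lacY fragment that is probably a leftover of an earlier reporter, terminates the transcript. The depositor notes that the associated publication lists this plasmid under a slightly incorrect name.
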