Features (pLannotate 1.2.2; 18 found; start..end, strand, type, name):
     77..128     +  misc_feature   bom (fragment): basis of mobility region from pBR322
    191..209     +  promoter       SP6 promoter: promoter for bacteriophage SP6 RNA polymerase
    223..258     -  misc_feature   MCS (fragment): pUC18/19 multiple cloning site
    855..979     +  protein_bind   attR1: mutant version of attR; recombination site for the Gateway® LR reaction LR Clonase™
   1004..1034    +  promoter       lac UV5 promoter: E. coli lac promoter with an "up" mutation
   1058..1087    +  promoter       cat promoter (fragment): promoter of the E. coli cat gene encoding chloramphenicol acetyltransferase
   1088..1747    +  CDS            CmR: chloramphenicol acetyltransferase; cat; confers resistance to chloramphenicol
   1926..2084    +  CDS            ccdA (fragment): CCDA_ECO57 - Also known as H, letA. Experimental evidence at protein level: Swiss-Prot protein existence level 1. Antitoxin component of a type II toxin-antitoxin (TA) system which inhibits the post-segregational killing (PSK) of plasmid-free cells, also referred to as a plasmid addiction system. Binds to and blocks the activity of CcdB; will also remove bound CcdB protein from the CcdB-GyrA complex by forming a CcdA-CcdB complex, a process termed rejuvenation. Functions as a transcriptional corepressor for the ccdAB operon, repression also requires CcdB (By similarity). From Escherichia coli
   2089..2391    +  CDS            ccdB: CCDB_ECOLI - Also known as G, letB, letD. Experimental evidence at protein level: Swiss-Prot protein existence level 1. Toxic component of a type II toxin-antitoxin (TA) system, functioning in plasmid maintainence. Responsible for the post- segregational killing (PSK) of plasmid-free cells, also referred to as a plasmid addiction system. Half-life of over 2 hours. Cell killing by CcdB is accompanied by filamentation, defects in chromosome and plasmid segregation, defects in cell division, formation of anucleate cells, decreased DNA synthesis and plasmid loss. Interferes with the activity of DN
   2435..2559    -  protein_bind   attR2: mutant version of attR; recombination site for the Gateway® LR reaction LR Clonase™
   2715..2927    +  CDS            lacY (fragment): LACY_ECOLI - Experimental evidence at protein level: Swiss-Prot protein existence level 1. Responsible for transport of beta-galactosides into the cell, with the concomitant import of a proton (symport system). Can transport lactose, melibiose, lactulose or the analog methyl-1-thio-beta,D- galactopyranoside (TMG), but not sucrose or fructose (PubMed:1848449, PubMed:18177889, PubMed:22106930). The substrate specificity is directed toward the galactopyranosyl moiety of the substrate (PubMed:22106930). From Escherichia coli (strain K12).
   2927..3061    +  polyA_signal   SV40 poly(A) signal: SV40 polyadenylation signal
   3098..3116    -  promoter       T7 promoter: promoter for bacteriophage T7 RNA polymerase
   3138..3191    -  CDS            lacI (fragment): lac repressor; lacI; The lac repressor binds to the lac operator to inhibit transcription in E. coli. This inhibition can be relieved by adding lactose or isopropyl-β-D-thiogalactopyranoside (IPTG).
   3374..3962    -  rep_origin     ori: high-copy-number ColE1/pMB1/pBR322/pUC origin of replication
   4133..4993    -  CDS            AmpR: β-lactamase; bla; confers resistance to ampicillin, carbenicillin, and related antibiotics
   4994..5098    -  promoter       AmpR promoter: bla
   5193..5228    +  CDS            rop (fragment): Rop protein, which maintains plasmids at low copy number; rop
>Addgene plasmid #186406 | PDEST-pSP172BSSPE-pFOGc::RfA-HA | addgene full sequence | sequence record 369057 | Addgene NGS Result
CAGCTTGTCTGTAAGCGGATGCCGGGAGCAGACAAGCCCGTCAGGGCGCGTCAGCGGGTGTTGGCGGGTG
TCGGGGCTGGCTTAACTATGCGGCATCAGAGCAGATTGTACTGAGAGTGCACCATATGGACATATTGTCG
TTAGAACGCGGCTACAATTAATACATAACCTTATGTATCATACACATACGATTTAGGTGACACTATAGAA
CTCGAGCAGCTGAAGCTTGCATGCCTGCAGGTCGACTCTAGAGGATCCATTTATTTCTATACATGATGGC
ATCAGCTAGTAAGATAGAAAACAACCTTGTTATTACTCGTGCTGTAATAATATAATTCATGAAAAACAAA
CATGGTCTTATCAAATCTATTCCGAAGACAAACATACGGCTGATAGAATTCAGTCAGCGCGGTTTGGGCG
ACATCACTCAGAGCTCTAGCTCTTATCTTGCTTATCGAGCAAGCGATAAAACAAGCAGTAACGAGAAAAC
AAGAGAAAGAAGGCTAGCTTTCTGGAGAAGACCAAGATAAAGTATCTCAAAATTCAGGAAACGGTCCAAG
ACCGAAGCTCCAAAGCTCTTGTGTTCAGTTAAACTCTGATAGTGAATAAGCTTCGTGTATTGTACCGGCC
CATTGTCAATCATGCAAACTTGATATTATATTGACAAGAGAAGAAGGCAGTTTAAATTAAAACTCTAAAG
TAGAGAGACATTAATCTCAGCTGACAAGGCAGGTGGTCACAGTAAGTTCATTTAAATAGTTGGCCAACAA
TAGCCTTTCCAAGAAAGTATTTTTGTTCCAGGTCTATACAAAAATAACACACATAGGATCCCGATAAATA
GGCCTTTGTTTATCACAAGTTTGTACAAAAAAGCTGAACGAGAAACGTAAAATGATATAAATATCAATAT
ATTAAATTAGATTTTGCATAAAAAACAGACTACATAATACTGTAAAACACAACATATCCAGTCACTATGG
CGGCCGCATTAGGCACCCCAGGCTTTACACTTTATGCTTCCGGCTCGTATAATGTGTGGATTTTGAGTTA
GGATCCGTCGAGATTTTCAGGAGCTAAGGAAGCTAAAATGGAGAAAAAAATCACTGGATATACCACCGTT
GATATATCCCAATGGCATCGTAAAGAACATTTTGAGGCATTTCAGTCAGTTGCTCAATGTACCTATAACC
AGACCGTTCAGCTGGATATTACGGCCTTTTTAAAGACCGTAAAGAAAAATAAGCACAAGTTTTATCCGGC
CTTTATTCACATTCTTGCCCGCCTGATGAATGCTCATCCGGAATTCCGTATGGCAATGAAAGACGGTGAG
CTGGTGATATGGGATAGTGTTCACCCTTGTTACACCGTTTTCCATGAGCAAACTGAAACGTTTTCATCGC
TCTGGAGTGAATACCACGACGATTTCCGGCAGTTTCTACACATATATTCGCAAGATGTGGCGTGTTACGG
TGAAAACCTGGCCTATTTCCCTAAAGGGTTTATTGAGAATATGTTTTTCGTCTCAGCCAATCCCTGGGTG
AGTTTCACCAGTTTTGATTTAAACGTGGCCAATATGGACAACTTCTTCGCCCCCGTTTTCACCATGGGCA
AATATTATACGCAAGGCGACAAGGTGCTGATGCCGCTGGCGATTCAGGTTCATCATGCCGTTTGTGATGG
CTTCCATGTCGGCAGAATGCTTAATGAATTACAACAGTACTGCGATGAGTGGCAGGGCGGGGCGTAAACG
CGTGGATCCGGCTTACTAAAAGCCAGATAACAGTATGCGTATTTGCGCGCTGATTTTTGCGGTATAAGAA
TATATACTGATATGTATACCCGAAGTATGTCAAAAAGAGGTATGCTATGAAGCAGCGTATTACAGTGACA
GTTGACAGCGACAGCTATCAGTTGCTCAAGGCATATATGATGTCAATATCTCCGGTCTGGTAAGCACAAC
CATGCAGAATGAAGCCCGTCGTCTGCGTGCCGAACGCTGGAAAGCGGAAAATCAGGAAGGGATGGCTGAG
GTCGCCCGGTTTATTGAAATGAACGGCTCTTTTGCTGACGAGAACAGGGGCTGGTGAAATGCAGTTTAAG
GTTTACACCTATAAAAGAGAGAGCCGTTATCGTCTGTTTGTGGATGTACAGAGTGATATTATTGACACGC
CCGGGCGACGGATGGTGATCCCCCTGGCCAGTGCACGTCTGCTGTCAGATAAAGTCTCCCGTGAACTTTA
CCCGGTGGTGCATATCGGGGATGAAAGCTGGCGCATGATGACCACCGATATGGCCAGTGTGCCGGTCTCC
GTTATCGGGGAAGAAGTGGCTGATCTCAGCCACCGCGAAAATGACATCAAAAACGCCATTAACCTGATGT
TCTGGGGAATATAAATGTCAGGCTCCCTTATACACAGCCAGTCTGCAGGTCGACCATAGTGACTGGATAT
GTTGTGTTTTACAGTATTATGTAGTCTGTTTTTTATGCAAAATCTAATTTAATATATTGATATTTATATC
ATTTTACGTTTCTCGTTCAGCTTTCTTGTACAAAGTGGTGATAAACTTAGATTACCCATACGACGTGCCA
GACTACGCTTGAATCGGAATTCCAGCTGAGCGCCGGTCGCTACCATTACCAGTTGGTCTGGTGTCAAAAA
TAATAATAACCGGGCAGGCCATGTCTGCCCGTATTTCGCGTAAGGAAATCCATTATGTACTATTTAAAAA
ACACAAACTTTTGGATGTTCGGTTTATTCTTTTTCTTTTACTTTTTTATCATGGGAGCCTACTTCCCGTT
TTTCCCGATTTGGCTACATGACATCAACCATATCAGCAAAAGTGATACGGGTATTATTTTTGCCGCTATT
TCTCTGTTCTCGCTATTATTCCAACCGCTGTTTGGTCTGCTTTCTGACAAACTCGGAACTTGTTTATTGC
AGCTTATAATGGTTACAAATAAAGCAATAGCATCACAAATTTCACAAATAAAGCATTTTTTTCACTGCAT
TCTAGTTGTGGTTTGTCCAAACTCATCAATGTATCTTATCATGTCTGGATCGACAAAGTCAAAGCGGCCA
TCAGATCTGCCGGTCTCCCTATAGTGAGTCGTATTAATTTCGATAAGCCAGGTTAACCTGCATTAATGAA
TCGGCCAACGCGCGGGGAGAGGCGGTTTGCGTATTGGGCGCTCTTCCGCTTCCTCGCTCACTGACTCGCT
GCGCTCGGTCGTTCGGCTGCGGCGAGCGGTATCAGCTCACTCAAAGGCGGTAATACGGTTATCCACAGAA
TCAGGGGATAACGCAGGAAAGAACATGTGAGCAAAAGGCCAGCAAAAGGCCAGGAACCGTAAAAAGGCCG
CGTTGCTGGCGTTTTTCCATAGGCTCCGCCCCCCTGACGAGCATCACAAAAATCGACGCTCAAGTCAGAG
GTGGCGAAACCCGACAGGACTATAAAGATACCAGGCGTTTCCCCCTGGAAGCTCCCTCGTGCGCTCTCCT
GTTCCGACCCTGCCGCTTACCGGATACCTGTCCGCCTTTCTCCCTTCGGGAAGCGTGGCGCTTTCTCATA
GCTCACGCTGTAGGTATCTCAGTTCGGTGTAGGTCGTTCGCTCCAAGCTGGGCTGTGTGCACGAACCCCC
CGTTCAGCCCGACCGCTGCGCCTTATCCGGTAACTATCGTCTTGAGTCCAACCCGGTAAGACACGACTTA
TCGCCACTGGCAGCAGCCACTGGTAACAGGATTAGCAGAGCGAGGTATGTAGGCGGTGCTACAGAGTTCT
TGAAGTGGTGGCCTAACTACGGCTACACTAGAAGAACAGTATTTGGTATCTGCGCTCTGCTGAAGCCAGT
TACCTTCGGAAAAAGAGTTGGTAGCTCTTGATCCGGCAAACAAACCACCGCTGGTAGCGGTGGTTTTTTT
GTTTGCAAGCAGCAGATTACGCGCAGAAAAAAAGGATCTCAAGAAGATCCTTTGATCTTTTCTACGGGGT
CTGACGCTCAGTGGAACGAAAACTCACGTTAAGGGATTTTGGTCATGAGATTATCAAAAAGGATCTTCAC
CTAGATCCTTTTAAATTAAAAATGAAGTTTTAAATCAATCTAAAGTATATATGAGTAAACTTGGTCTGAC
AGTTACCAATGCTTAATCAGTGAGGCACCTATCTCAGCGATCTGTCTATTTCGTTCATCCATAGTTGCCT
GACTCCCCGTCGTGTAGATAACTACGATACGGGAGGGCTTACCATCTGGCCCCAGTGCTGCAATGATACC
GCGAGACCCACGCTCACCGGCTCCAGATTTATCAGCAATAAACCAGCCAGCCGGAAGGGCCGAGCGCAGA
AGTGGTCCTGCAACTTTATCCGCCTCCATCCAGTCTATTAATTGTTGCCGGGAAGCTAGAGTAAGTAGTT
CGCCAGTTAATAGTTTGCGCAACGTTGTTGCCATTGCTACAGGCATCGTGGTGTCACGCTCGTCGTTTGG
TATGGCTTCATTCAGCTCCGGTTCCCAACGATCAAGGCGAGTTACATGATCCCCCATGTTGTGCAAAAAA
GCGGTTAGCTCCTTCGGTCCTCCGATCGTTGTCAGAAGTAAGTTGGCCGCAGTGTTATCACTCATGGTTA
TGGCAGCACTGCATAATTCTCTTACTGTCATGCCATCCGTAAGATGCTTTTCTGTGACTGGTGAGTACTC
AACCAAGTCATTCTGAGAATAGTGTATGCGGCGACCGAGTTGCTCTTGCCCGGCGTCAATACGGGATAAT
ACCGCGCCACATAGCAGAACTTTAAAAGTGCTCATCATTGGAAAACGTTCTTCGGGGCGAAAACTCTCAA
GGATCTTACCGCTGTTGAGATCCAGTTCGATGTAACCCACTCGTGCACCCAACTGATCTTCAGCATCTTT
TACTTTCACCAGCGTTTCTGGGTGAGCAAAAACAGGAAGGCAAAATGCCGCAAAAAAGGGAATAAGGGCG
ACACGGAAATGTTGAATACTCATACTCTTCCTTTTTCAATATTATTGAAGCATTTATCAGGGTTATTGTC
TCATGAGCGGATACATATTTGAATGTATTTAGAAAAATAAACAAATAGGGGTTCCGCGCACATTTCCCCG
AAAAGTGCCACCTGACGTCTAAGAAACCATTATTATCATGACATTAACCTATAAAAATAGGCGTATCACG
AGGCCCTTTCGTCTCGCGCGTTTCGGTGATGACGGTGAAAACCTCTGACACATGCAGCTCCCGGAGACGG
TCA
